>Addgene plasmid #164493 | Sticky-165a-8X | addgene full sequence | sequence record 331042 | Addgene NGS Result
ACGTTGTAAAACGACGGCCAGTGAATTCGAGCTCGGTACCCGGGGATCCTGCAGTTTTTTTTTTCCAATC
CCGGTGCCGAGGCCGCTCAATTGGTCGTAGACAGCTCTAGCACCGCTTAAACGCACGTACGGAATCAGAT
CCTGCAGTTTTTTTTTTCCAATCCCGGTGCCGAGGCCGCTCAATTGGTCGTAGACAGCTCTAGCACCGCT
TAAACGCACGTACGGATTCAGATCTGCAGAAGCTTGGCGTAATCATGGTCATAGCTGTTTCCTGTGTGAA
ATTGTTATCCGCTCACAATTCCACACAACATACGAGCCGGAAGCATAAAGTGTAAAGCCTGGGGTGCCTA
ATGAGTGAGCTAACTCACATTAATTGCGTTGCGCTCACTGCCCGCTTTCCAGTCGGGAAACCTGTCGTGC
CAGCTGCATTAATGAATCGGCCAACGCGCGGGGAGAGGCGGTTTGCGTATTGGGCGCTCTTCCGCTTCCT
CGCTCACTGACTCGCTGCGCTCGGTCGTTCGGCTGCGGCGAGCGGTATCAGCTCACTCAAAGGCGGTAAT
ACGGTTATCCACAGAATCAGGGGATAACGCAGGAAAGAACATGTGAGCAAAAGGCCAGCAAAAGGCCAGG
AACCGTAAAAAGGCCGCGTTGCTGGCGTTTTTCCATAGGCTCCGCCCCCCTGACGAGCATCACAAAAATC
GACGCTCAAGTCAGAGGTGGCGAAACCCGACAGGACTATAAAGATACCAGGCGTTTCCCCCTGGAAGCTC
CCTCGTGCGCTCTCCTGTTCCGACCCTGCCGCTTACCGGATACCTGTCCGCCTTTCTCCCTTCGGGAAGC
GTGGCGCTTTCTCATAGCTCACGCTGTAGGTATCTCAGTTCGGTGTAGGTCGTTCGCTCCAAGCTGGGCT
GTGTGCACGAACCCCCCGTTCAGCCCGACCGCTGCGCCTTATCCGGTAACTATCGTCTTGAGTCCAACCC
GGTAAGACACGACTTATCGCCACTGGCAGCAGCCACTGGTAACAGGATTAGCAGAGCGAGGTATGTAGGC
GGTGCTACAGAGTTCTTGAAGTGGTGGCCTAACTACGGCTACACTAGAAGAACAGTATTTGGTATCTGCG
CTCTGCTGAAGCCAGTTACCTTCGGAAAAAGAGTTGGTAGCTCTTGATCCGGCAAACAAACCACCGCTGG
TAGCGGTGGTTTTTTTGTTTGCAAGCAGCAGATTACGCGCAGAAAAAAAGGATCTCAAGAAGATCCTTTG
ATCTTTTCTACGGGGTCTGACGCTCAGTGGAACGAAAACTCACGTTAAGGGATTTTGGTCATGAGATTAT
CAAAAAGGATCTTCACCTAGATCCTTTTAAATTAAAAATGAAGTTTTAAATCAATCTAAAGTATATATGA
GTAAACTTGGTCTGACAGTTACCAATGCTTAATCAGTGAGGCACCTATCTCAGCGATCTGTCTATTTCGT
TCATCCATAGTTGCCTGACTCCCCGTCGTGTAGATAACTACGATACGGGAGGGCTTACCATCTGGCCCCA
GTGCTGCAATGATACCGCGAGACCCACGCTCACCGGCTCCAGATTTATCAGCAATAAACCAGCCAGCCGG
AAGGGCCGAGCGCAGAAGTGGTCCTGCAACTTTATCCGCCTCCATCCAGTCTATTAATTGTTGCCGGGAA
GCTAGAGTAAGTAGTTCGCCAGTTAATAGTTTGCGCAACGTTGTTGCCATTGCTACAGGCATCGTGGTGT
CACGCTCGTCGTTTGGTATGGCTTCATTCAGCTCCGGTTCCCAACGATCAAGGCGAGTTACATGATCCCC
CATGTTGTGCAAAAAAGCGGTTAGCTCCTTCGGTCCTCCGATCGTTGTCAGAAGTAAGTTGGCCGCAGTG
TTATCACTCATGGTTATGGCAGCACTGCATAATTCTCTTACTGTCATGCCATCCGTAAGATGCTTTTCTG
TGACTGGTGAGTACTCAACCAAGTCATTCTGAGAATAGTGTATGCGGCGACCGAGTTGCTCTTGCCCGGC
GTCAATACGGGATAATACCGCGCCACATAGCAGAACTTTAAAAGTGCTCATCATTGGAAAACGTTCTTCG
GGGCGAAAACTCTCAAGGATCTTACCGCTGTTGAGATCCAGTTCGATGTAACCCACTCGTGCACCCAACT
GATCTTCAGCATCTTTTACTTTCACCAGCGTTTCTGGGTGAGCAAAAACAGGAAGGCAAAATGCCGCAAA
AAAGGGAATAAGGGCGACACGGAAATGTTGAATACTCATACTCTTCCTTTTTCAATATTATTGAAGCATT
TATCAGGGTTATTGTCTCATGAGCGGATACATATTTGAATGTATTTAGAAAAATAAACAAATAGGGGTTC
CGCGCACATTTCCCCGAAAAGTGCCACCTGACGTCTAAGAAACCATTATTATCATGACATTAACCTATAA
AAATAGGCGTATCACGAGGCCCTTTCGTCTCGCGCGTTTCGGTGATGACGGTGAAAACCTCTGACACATG
CAGCTCCCGGAGACGGTCACAGCTTGTCTGTAAGCGGATGCCGGGAGCAGACAAGCCCGTCAGGGCGCGT
CAGCGGGTGTTGGCGGGTGTCGGGGCTGGCTTAACTATGCGGCATCAGAGCAGATTGTACTGAGAGTGCA
CCATATGCGGTGTGAAATACCGCACAGATGCGTAAGGAGAAAATACCGCATCAGGCGCCATTCGCCATTC
AGGCTGCGCAACTGTTGGGAAGGGCGATCGGTGCGGGCCTCTTCGCTATTACGCCAGCTGGCGAAAGGGG
GATGTGCTGCAAGGCGATTAAGTTGGGTAACGCCAGGGTTTTCCCAGTCACG
Features (pLannotate 1.2.2; 11 found; start..end, strand, type, name):
     23..50      +  misc_feature   MCS (fragment): pUC18/19 multiple cloning site
    282..298     -  protein_bind   lac operator: The lac repressor binds to the lac operator to inhibit transcription in E. coli. This inhibition can be relieved by adding lactose or isopropyl-β-D-thiogalactopyranoside (IPTG). lac repressor encoded by lacI
    306..336     -  promoter       lac promoter: promoter for the E. coli lac operon
    351..372     -  protein_bind   CAP binding site: CAP binding activates transcription in the presence of cAMP. E. coli catabolite activator protein
    385..477     -  CDS            lacI (fragment): lac repressor; lacI; The lac repressor binds to the lac operator to inhibit transcription in E. coli. This inhibition can be relieved by adding lactose or isopropyl-β-D-thiogalactopyranoside (IPTG).
    660..1248    -  rep_origin     ori: high-copy-number ColE1/pMB1/pBR322/pUC origin of replication
   1419..2279    -  CDS            AmpR: β-lactamase; bla; confers resistance to ampicillin, carbenicillin, and related antibiotics
   2280..2384    -  promoter       AmpR promoter: bla
   2479..2514    +  CDS            rop (fragment): Rop protein, which maintains plasmids at low copy number; rop
   2616..2715    +  misc_feature   bom (fragment): basis of mobility region from pBR322
   2721..26      -  CDS            lacZα (fragment) (across the origin): LacZα fragment of β-galactosidase; lacZ fragment
