[The description below was written by a language model from this plasmid's Addgene catalogue record and pLannotate feature annotations shown in this document.]
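Description:
Sticky-165a-8X is a pUC19-based bacterial plasmid intended for producing a defined DNA fragment in quantity for nucleosome preparation. It is catalogued as a "bacterial vector for DNA production" and listed as an empty backbone, with the added DNA cloned by restriction enzymes between the BamHI and HindIII sites of the pUC19 polylinker. It replicates in E. coli from the high-copy ColE1/pUC-type origin and is selected with ampicillin through the β-lactamase gene (AmpR) and its native promoter.

The annotated features are essentially all backbone. They comprise a remnant of the pUC18/19 multiple cloning site, the lac promoter with its operator and CAP binding site, a disrupted lacZα fragment spanning the sequence origin, and short stretches matched to lacI, rop and bom. No expression cassette, tag or reporter is present, consistent with a plasmid whose product is the DNA itself rather than a protein. M13 forward and reverse primer sites flank the cloning region for sequence verification.

The record does not describe the insert, and the feature table leaves unannotated the stretch between the MCS remnant and the lac operator, where it would lie. The name suggests a 165 bp nucleosome-positioning fragment with cohesive ("sticky") ends, carried as eight tandem copies, but this is an inference from the name only. The sequenced record is 2,852 nt, only about 140 bp larger than the stated 2,710 bp backbone, which is too small to hold eight such repeats. The assembled sequence may therefore have collapsed the repeat array or may not represent the full construct. The associated work concerns engineering nucleosomes to build diverse chromatin assemblies.
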