Addgene plasmid #164493: Sticky-165a-8X
Purpose: (Empty Backbone) DNA fragment production for nucleosome preparation
Depositing lab: Curt Davey. Depositing organization: Nanyang Technological University (NTU). Publication: Engineering nucleosomes for generating diverse chromatin assemblies. Adhireksan Z, Sharma D, Lee PL, Bao Q, Padavattan S, Shum WK, Davey GE, Davey CA. Nucleic Acids Res. 2021 Feb 15. pii: 6137298. doi: 10.1093/nar/gkab070. PubMed 33590100.
Backbone
  Vector backbone: pUC19
  Backbone manufacturer: Genscript
  Backbone size (bp): 2710
  Modifications to backbone: cloned into the BamHI and HindIII sites of the pUC19 vector
  Vector type: Bacterial vector for DNA production
Growth in bacteria
  Bacterial resistance: Ampicillin, 100 μg/mL
  Growth temperature: 37°C
  Growth strain: DH5alpha
  Copy number: High Copy
Gene/Insert
  Cloning method: Restriction Enzyme
  Sequencing primers: 5′ M13 fwd; 3′ M13 rev
Terms and licenses: Academic/Nonprofit Terms; Industry Terms: Not Available to Industry
Depositor comments: Please cite the following article in any publications where this construct is utilized: doi: 10.1093/nar/gkab070 Z. Adhireksan, D. Sharma, P.L. Lee, Q. Bao, S. Padavattan, W.K. Shum, G.E. Davey & C.A. Davey. (2021). Engineering Nucleosomes for Generating Diverse Chromatin Assemblies. Nucleic Acids Res.
How to cite: Sticky-165a-8X was a gift from Curt Davey (Addgene plasmid # 164493 ; http://n2t.net/addgene:164493 ; RRID:Addgene_164493)
