>Addgene plasmid #164493 | Sticky-165a-8X | depositor partial sequence | sequence record 319325 | 165a is cloned into BamHI and HindIII sites of pUC19 vector as 8 repeats (each repeat containg 2 half-sites)
GGATCCTGCAGTTTTTTTTTTCCAATCCCGGTGCCGAGGCCGCTCAATTGGTCGTAGACAGCTCTAGCAC
CGCTTAAACGCACGTACGGAATCAGATCCTGCAGTTTTTTTTTTCCAATCCCGGTGCCGAGGCCGCTCAA
TTGGTCGTAGACAGCTCTAGCACCGCTTAAACGCACGTACGGATTCAGATCCTGCAGTTTTTTTTTTCCA
ATCCCGGTGCCGAGGCCGCTCAATTGGTCGTAGACAGCTCTAGCACCGCTTAAACGCACGTACGGAATCA
GATCCTGCAGTTTTTTTTTTCCAATCCCGGTGCCGAGGCCGCTCAATTGGTCGTAGACAGCTCTAGCACC
GCTTAAACGCACGTACGGATTCAGATCCTGCAGTTTTTTTTTTCCAATCCCGGTGCCGAGGCCGCTCAAT
TGGTCGTAGACAGCTCTAGCACCGCTTAAACGCACGTACGGAATCAGATCCTGCAGTTTTTTTTTTCCAA
TCCCGGTGCCGAGGCCGCTCAATTGGTCGTAGACAGCTCTAGCACCGCTTAAACGCACGTACGGATTCAG
ATCCTGCAGTTTTTTTTTTCCAATCCCGGTGCCGAGGCCGCTCAATTGGTCGTAGACAGCTCTAGCACCG
CTTAAACGCACGTACGGAATCAGATCCTGCAGTTTTTTTTTTCCAATCCCGGTGCCGAGGCCGCTCAATT
GGTCGTAGACAGCTCTAGCACCGCTTAAACGCACGTACGGATTCAGATCCTGCAGTTTTTTTTTTCCAAT
CCCGGTGCCGAGGCCGCTCAATTGGTCGTAGACAGCTCTAGCACCGCTTAAACGCACGTACGGAATCAGA
TCCTGCAGTTTTTTTTTTCCAATCCCGGTGCCGAGGCCGCTCAATTGGTCGTAGACAGCTCTAGCACCGC
TTAAACGCACGTACGGATTCAGATCCTGCAGTTTTTTTTTTCCAATCCCGGTGCCGAGGCCGCTCAATTG
GTCGTAGACAGCTCTAGCACCGCTTAAACGCACGTACGGAATCAGATCCTGCAGTTTTTTTTTTCCAATC
CCGGTGCCGAGGCCGCTCAATTGGTCGTAGACAGCTCTAGCACCGCTTAAACGCACGTACGGATTCAGAT
CCTGCAGTTTTTTTTTTCCAATCCCGGTGCCGAGGCCGCTCAATTGGTCGTAGACAGCTCTAGCACCGCT
TAAACGCACGTACGGAATCAGATCCTGCAGTTTTTTTTTTCCAATCCCGGTGCCGAGGCCGCTCAATTGG
TCGTAGACAGCTCTAGCACCGCTTAAACGCACGTACGGATTCAGATCCTGCAGTTTTTTTTTTCCAATCC
CGGTGCCGAGGCCGCTCAATTGGTCGTAGACAGCTCTAGCACCGCTTAAACGCACGTACGGAATCAGATC
CTGCAGTTTTTTTTTTCCAATCCCGGTGCCGAGGCCGCTCAATTGGTCGTAGACAGCTCTAGCACCGCTT
AAACGCACGTACGGATTCAGATCTGCAGAAGCTT
